>Addgene plasmid #202507 | pJPT025-24 Angstrom 12TMD de novo_mRFP1_3x FLAG | addgene full sequence | sequence record 398275 | Addgene NGS Result
GACACACCCGCCAGCGGCCGCGCCACCATGACCGAGAACGAGATCCGGAAGCTGAGAAAGCTGCTGCGGA
TCGCTATGTTCCTGCTGGTGTTTCTGCTGATCTGGACCTGGATCAGCCTGGAAACCAGCAAGACCGACGA
CGACCCTAGCGCTCAGTCTGAAGCTCTGGTGGCCATGAGCCTGATGCTGATTGCCGCCAGCCTGCTGATC
ATTGCCAAGAGCAAGCTGATGAAGTCCCGGAACGGAGGATCCGGCGGCTCCATGGCCTCCTCCGAGGACG
TCATCAAGGAGTTCATGCGCTTCAAGGTGCGCATGGAGGGCTCCGTGAACGGCCACGAGTTCGAGATCGA
GGGCGAGGGCGAGGGCCGCCCCTACGAGGGCACCCAGACCGCCAAGCTGAAGGTGACCAAGGGCGGCCCC
CTGCCCTTCGCCTGGGACATCCTGTCCCCTCAGTTCCAGTACGGCTCCAAGGCCTACGTGAAGCACCCCG
CCGACATCCCCGACTACTTGAAGCTGTCCTTCCCCGAGGGCTTCAAGTGGGAGCGCGTGATGAACTTCGA
GGACGGCGGCGTGGTGACCGTGACCCAGGACTCCTCCCTGCAGGACGGCGAGTTCATCTACAAGGTGAAG
CTGCGCGGCACCAACTTCCCCTCCGACGGCCCCGTAATGCAGAAGAAGACCATGGGCTGGGAGGCCTCCA
CCGAGCGGATGTACCCCGAGGACGGCGCCCTGAAGGGCGAGATCAAGATGAGGCTGAAGCTGAAGGACGG
CGGCCACTACGACGCCGAGGTCAAGACCACCTACATGGCCAAGAAGCCCGTGCAGCTGCCCGGCGCCTAC
AAGACCGACATCAAGCTGGACATCACCTCCCACAACGAGGACTACACCATCGTGGAACAGTACGAGCGCG
CCGAGGGCCGCCACTCCACCGGCGCCTCCGGCTCCGAATTCGATTACAAGGACCACGATGGCGACTATAA
GGATCACGACATCGACTACAAGGACGATGACGACAAGTGAGCTAGCTTGACTGACTGAGATACAGCGTAC
CTTCAGCTCACAGACATGATAAGATACATTGATGAGTTTGGACAAACCACAACTAGAATGCAGTGAAAAA
AATGCTTTATTTGTGAAATTTGTGATGCTATTGCTTTATTTGTAACCATTATAAGCTGCAATAAACAAGT
TAACAACAACAATTGCATTCATTTTATGTTTCAGGTTCAGGGGGAGGTGTGGGAGGTTTTTTAAAGCAAG
TAAAACCTCTACAAATGTGGTATTGGCCCATCTCTATCGGTATCGTAGCATAACCCCTTGGGGCCTCTAA
ACGGGTCTTGAGGGGTTTTTTGTGCCCCTCGGGCCGGATTGCTATCTACCGGCATTGGCGCAGAAAAAAA
TGCCTGATGCGACGCTGCGCGTCTTATACTCCCACATATGCCAGATTCAGCAACGGATACGGCTTCCCCA
ACTTGCCCACTTCCATACGTGTCCTCCTTACCAGAAATTTATCCTTAAGGTCGTCAGCTATCCTGCAGGC
GATCTCTCGATTTCGATCAAGACATTCCTTTAATGGTCTTTTCTGGACACCACTAGGGGTCAGAAGTAGT
TCATCAAACTTTCTTCCCTCCCTAATCTCATTGGTTACCTTGGGCTATCGAAACTTAATTAACCAGTCAA
GTCAGCTACTTGGCGAGATCGACTTGTCTGGGTTTCGACTACGCTCAGAATTGCGTCAGTCAAGTTCGAT
CTGGTCCTTGCTATTGCACCCGTTCTCCGATTACGAGTTTCATTTAAATCATGTGAGCAAAAGGCCAGCA
AAAGGCCAGGAACCGTAAAAAGGCCGCGTTGCTGGCGTTTTTCCATAGGCTCCGCCCCCCTGACGAGCAT
CACAAAAATCGACGCTCAAGTCAGAGGTGGCGAAACCCGACAGGACTATAAAGATACCAGGCGTTTCCCC
CTGGAAGCTCCCTCGTGCGCTCTCCTGTTCCGACCCTGCCGCTTACCGGATACCTGTCCGCCTTTCTCCC
TTCGGGAAGCGTGGCGCTTTCTCATAGCTCACGCTGTAGGTATCTCAGTTCGGTGTAGGTCGTTCGCTCC
AAGCTGGGCTGTGTGCACGAACCCCCCGTTCAGCCCGACCGCTGCGCCTTATCCGGTAACTATCGTCTTG
AGTCCAACCCGGTAAGACACGACTTATCGCCACTGGCAGCAGCCACTGGTAACAGGATTAGCAGAGCGAG
GTATGTAGGCGGTGCTACAGAGTTCTTGAAGTGGTGGCCTAACTACGGCTACACTAGAAGAACAGTATTT
GGTATCTGCGCTCTGCTGAAGCCAGTTACCTTCGGAAAAAGAGTTGGTAGCTCTTGATCCGGCAAACAAA
CCACCGCTGGTAGCGGTGGTTTTTTTGTTTGCAAGCAGCAGATTACGCGCAGAAAAAAAGGATCTCAAGA
AGATCCTTTGATCTTTTCTACGGGGTCTGACGCTCAGTGGAACGAAAACTCACGTTAAGGGATTTTGGTC
ATGAGATTATCAAAAAGGATCTTCACCTAGATCCTTTTAAATTAAAAATGAAGTTTTAAATCAATCTAAA
GTATATATGAGTAAACTTGGTCTGACAGTTACCAATGCTTAATCAGTGAGGCACCTATCTCAGCGATCTG
TCTATTTCGTTCATCCATAGTTGCATTTAAATTTCCGAACTCTCCAAGGCCCTCGTCGGAAAATCTTCAA
ACCTTTCGTCCGATCCATCTTGCAGGCTACCTCTCGAACGAACTATCGCAAGTCTCTTGGCCGGCCTTGC
GCCTTGGCTATTGCTTGGCAGCGCCTATCGCCAGGTATTACTCCAATCCCGAATATCCGAGATCGGGATC
ACCCGAGAGAAGTTCAACCTACATCCTCAATCCCGATCTATCCGAGATCCGAGGAATATCGAAATCGGGG
CGCGCCTGGCCTCCGCGCCGGGTTTTGGCGCCTCCCGCGGGCGCCCCCCTCGTCACGGCGAGCGCTGCCA
CGTCAGACGAAGGGCGCAGGAGCGTCCTGATCCTTCCGCCCGGACGCTCAGGACAGCGGCCCGCTGCTCA
TAAGACTCGGCCTTAGAACCCCAGTATCAGCAGAAGGACATTTTAGGACGGGACTTGGGTGACTCTAGGG
CACTGGTTTTCTTTCCAGAGAGCGGAACAGGCGAGGAAAAGTAGTCCCTTCTCGGCGATTCTGCGGAGGG
ATCTCCGTGGGGCGGTGAACGCCGATGATTATATAAGGACGCGCCGGGTGTGGCACAGCTAGTTCCGTCG
CAGCCGGGATTTGGGTCGCGGTTCTTGTTTGTGGATCGCTGTGATCGTCACTTGGTGAGTAGCGGGCTGC
TGGGCTGGCCGGGGCTTTCGTGGCCGCCGGGCCGCTCGGTGGGACGGAAGCGTGTGGAGAGACCGCCAAG
GGCTGTAGTCTGGGTCCGCGAGCAAGGTTGCCCTGAACTGGGGGTTGGGGGGAGCGCAGCAAAATGGCGG
CTGTTCCCGAGTCTTGAATGGAAGACGCTTGTGAGGCGGGCTGTGAGGTCGTTGAAACAAGGTGGGGGGC
ATGGTGGGCGGCAAGAACCCAAGGTCTTGAGCCCTTCGCTAATGCGGGAAAGCTCTTATTCGGGTGAGAT
GGGCTGGGCACCATCTGGGGACCCTGACGTGAAGTTTGTCACTGACTGGAGAACTCGGTTTGTCGTCTGT
TGCGGGGGCGGCAGTTATGGCGGTGCCGTTGGGCAGTGCACCCGTACCTTTGGGAGCGCGCGCCCTCGTC
GTGTCGTGACGTCACCCGTTCTGTTGGCTTATAATGCAGGGTGGGGCCACCTGCCGGTAGGTGTGCGGTA
GGCTTTTCTCCGTCGCAGGACGCAGGGTTCGGGCCTAGGGTAGGCTCTCCTGAATCGACAGGCGCCGGAC
CTCTGGTGAGGGGAGGGATAAGTGAGGCGTCAGTTTCTTTGGTCGGTTTTATGTACCTATCTTCTTAAGT
AGCTGAAGCTCCGGTTTTGAACTATGCGCTCGGGGTTGGCGAGTGTGTTTTGTGAAGTTTTTTAGGCACC
TTTTGAAATGTAATCATTTGGGTCAATATGTAATTTTCAGTGTTAGACTTGTAAATTGTCCGCTAAATTC
TGGCCGTTTTTGGCTTTTTTGTTAGACAACATGACCGAGTACAAGCCCACGGTGCGCCTCGCCACCCGCG
ACGACGTCCCCAGGGCCGTACGCACCCTCGCCGCCGCGTTCGCCGACTACCCCGCCACGCGCCACACCGT
CGATCCGGACCGCCACATCGAGCGGGTCACCGAGCTGCAAGAACTCTTCCTCACGCGCGTCGGGCTCGAC
ATCGGCAAGGTGTGGGTCGCGGACGACGGCGCCGCGGTGGCGGTCTGGACCACGCCGGAGAGCGTCGAAG
CGGGGGCGGTGTTCGCCGAGATCGGCCCGCGCATGGCCGAGTTGAGCGGTTCCCGGCTGGCCGCGCAGCA
ACAGATGGAGGGCCTCCTGGCGCCGCACCGGCCCAAGGAGCCCGCGTGGTTCCTGGCCACCGTCGGCGTC
TCGCCCGACCACCAGGGCAAGGGTCTGGGCAGCGCCGTCGTGCTCCCCGGAGTGGAGGCCGCCGAGCGCG
CCGGGGTGCCCGCCTTCCTGGAGACCTCCGCGCCCCGCAACCTCCCCTTCTACGAGCGGCTCGGCTTCAC
CGTCACCGCCGACGTCGAGGTGCCCGAAGGACCGCGCACCTGGTGCATGACCCGCAAGCCCGGTGCCTAG
GCTAGTATGTAAGCCTAGTCTTAGATAATAAAATCGCTATCCATCGAAGATGGATGTGTGTTGGTTTTTT
GTGTGTGTAACGCTAGGCGCGCCTGGTGTACCGAGAACGATCCTCTCAGTGCGAGTCTCGACGATCCATA
TCGTTGCTTGGCAGTCAGCCAGTCGGAATCCAGCTTGGGACCCAGGAAGTCCAATCGTCAGATATTGTAC
TCAAGCCTGGTCACGGCAGCGTACCGATCTGTTTAAACCTAGATATTGATAGTCTGATCGGTCAACGTAT
AATCGAGTCCTAGCTTTTGCAAACATCTATCAAGAGACAGGATCAGCAGGAGGCTTTCGCATGAGTATTC
AACATTTCCGTGTCGCCCTTATTCCCTTTTTTGCGGCATTTTGCCTTCCTGTTTTTGCTCACCCAGAAAC
GCTGGTGAAAGTAAAAGATGCTGAAGATCAGTTGGGTGCGCGAGTGGGTTACATCGAACTGGATCTCAAC
AGCGGTAAGATCCTTGAGAGTTTTCGCCCCGAAGAACGCTTTCCAATGATGAGCACTTTTAAAGTTCTGC
TATGTGGCGCGGTATTATCCCGTATTGACGCCGGGCAAGAGCAACTCGGTCGCCGCATACACTATTCTCA
GAATGACTTGGTTGAGTATTCACCAGTCACAGAAAAGCATCTTACGGATGGCATGACAGTAAGAGAATTA
TGCAGTGCTGCCATAACCATGAGTGATAACACTGCGGCCAACTTACTTCTGACAACGATTGGAGGACCGA
AGGAGCTAACCGCTTTTTTGCACAACATGGGGGATCATGTAACTCGCCTTGATCGTTGGGAACCGGAGCT
GAATGAAGCCATACCAAACGACGAGCGTGACACCACGATGCCTGTAGCAATGGCAACAACCTTGCGTAAA
CTATTAACTGGCGAACTACTTACTCTAGCTTCCCGGCAACAGTTGATAGACTGGATGGAGGCGGATAAAG
TTGCAGGACCACTTCTGCGCTCGGCCCTTCCGGCTGGCTGGTTTATTGCTGATAAATCTGGAGCCGGTGA
GCGTGGGTCTCGCGGTATCATTGCAGCACTGGGGCCAGATGGTAAGCCCTCCCGTATCGTAGTTATCTAC
ACGACGGGGAGTCAGGCAACTATGGATGAACGAAATAGACAGATCGCTGAGATAGGTGCCTCACTGATTA
AGCATTGGTAACCGATTCTAGGTGCATTGGCGCAGAAAAAAATGCCTGATGCGACGCTGCGCGTCTTATA
CTCCCACATATGCCAGATTCAGCAACGGATACGGCTTCCCCAACTTGCCCACTTCCATACGTGTCCTCCT
TACCAGAAATTTATCCTTAAGATCCCGAATCGTTTAAACTCGACTCTGGCTCTATCGAATCTCCGTCGTT
TCGAGCTTACGCGAACAGCCGTGGCGCTCATTTGCTCGTCGGGCATCGAATCTCGTCAGCTATCGTCAGC
TTACCTTTTTGGCAGCGATCGCGGCTCCCGACATCTTGGACCATTAGCTCCACAGGTATCTTCTTCCCTC
TAGTGGTCATAACAGCAGCTTCAGCTACCTCTCAATTCAAAAAACCCCTCAAGACCCGTTTAGAGGCCCC
AAGGGGTTATGCTATCAATCGTTGCGTTACACACACAAAAAACCAACACACATCCATCTTCGATGGATAG
CGATTTTATTATCTAACTGCTGATCGAGTGTAGCCAGATCTAGTAATCAATTACGGGGTCATTAGTTCAT
AGCCCATATATGGAGTTCCGCGTTACATAACTTACGGTAAATGGCCCGCCTGGCTGACCGCCCAACGACC
CCCGCCCATTGACGTCAATAATGACGTATGTTCCCATAGTAACGCCAATAGGGACTTTCCATTGACGTCA
ATGGGTGGAGTATTTACGGTAAACTGCCCACTTGGCAGTACATCAAGTGTATCATATGCCAAGTACGCCC
CCTATTGACGTCAATGACGGTAAATGGCCCGCCTGGCATTATGCCCAGTACATGACCTTATGGGACTTTC
CTACTTGGCAGTACATCTACGTATTAGTCATCGCTATTACCATGCTGATGCGGTTTTGGCAGTACATCAA
TGGGCGTGGATAGCGGTTTGACTCACGGGGATTTCCAAGTCTCCACCCCATTGACGTCAATGGGAGTTTG
TTTTGGCACCAAAATCAACGGGACTTTCCAAAATGTCGTAACAACTCCGCCCCATTGACGCAAATGGGCG
GTAGGCGTGTACGGTGGGAGGTCTATATAAGCAGAGCTGGTTTAGTGAACCGTCAGATCAGATCTTTGTC
GATCCTACCATCCACTC
Features (pLannotate 1.2.2; 19 found; start..end, strand, type, name):
    262..936     +  CDS            mRFP1: mRFP1 is a basic (constitutively fluorescent) red fluorescent protein published in 2002, derived from Discosoma sp.. It is reported to be a somewhat slowly-maturing monomer with low acid sensitivity.
   1070..1191    -  polyA_signal   SV40 poly(A) signal: SV40 polyadenylation signal
   1214..1283    -  CDS            large T antigen (fragment): large T antigen from SV40 (simian virus 40)
   1306..1352    +  terminator     T7 terminator: transcription terminator for bacteriophage T7 RNA polymerase
   1382..1518    +  terminator     rrnG terminator: transcription terminator from the E. coli ribosomal RNA rrnG operon (Albrechtsen et al., 1991)
   1563..1634    +  misc_feature   3' β-globin insulator: insulator downstream of the human β-globin locus (Farrell et al., 2002)
   1860..2448    -  rep_origin     ori: high-copy-number ColE1/pMB1/pBR322/pUC origin of replication
   2620..2684    -  CDS            bla(M) (fragment): β-lactamase lacking the signal sequence; bla(M); allows cytosolic expression of β-lactamase
   2948..4157    +  promoter       UbC promoter: human ubiquitin C promoter
   4161..4758    +  CDS            PuroR (fragment): puromycin N-acetyltransferase; pac from Streptomyces; confers resistance to puromycin
   4787..4835    +  polyA_signal   poly(A) signal: synthetic polyadenylation signal
   5101..5961    +  CDS            AmpR: β-lactamase; bla; confers resistance to ampicillin, carbenicillin, and related antibiotics
   5974..6110    +  terminator     rrnG terminator: transcription terminator from the E. coli ribosomal RNA rrnG operon (Albrechtsen et al., 1991)
   6262..6333    +  misc_feature   5' β-globin insulator: insulator upstream of the human β-globin locus (Farrell et al., 2002)
   6338..6384    -  terminator     T7 terminator: transcription terminator for bacteriophage T7 RNA polymerase
   6402..6450    -  polyA_signal   poly(A) signal: synthetic polyadenylation signal
   6531..6834    +  enhancer       CMV enhancer: human cytomegalovirus immediate early enhancer
   6907..6924    -  promoter       CMV promoter (fragment): human cytomegalovirus (CMV) immediate early promoter
   6987..7038    +  promoter       CMVd2 promoter: truncated human cytomegalovirus (CMV) immediate early promoter that yields moderately reduced expression relative to the full-length promoter
