[The description below was written by a language model from this plasmid's Addgene catalogue record and pLannotate feature annotations shown in this document.]
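Description:
pJPT025-24 Angstrom 12TMD de novo_mRFP1_3x FLAG is a mammalian expression plasmid built on the commercial pTwist CMV Puro backbone. It is propagated in E. coli from a high-copy ColE1/pUC-type origin under ampicillin selection (AmpR β-lactamase). For selection in mammalian cells it carries a separate cassette in which the human ubiquitin C (UbC) promoter drives puromycin N-acetyltransferase, followed by a synthetic polyadenylation signal. The backbone also contains bacterial transcription terminators (rrnG and T7) and short 5′ and 3′ β-globin insulator elements flanking the expression region, which help isolate the transgene from read-through and neighbouring transcription.

The payload is a computationally designed ("de novo") membrane protein, named as a 12-transmembrane-domain design with a 24 Å dimension, presumably the hydrophobic span, though the record does not define it. The catalogue lists the species as human although the name indicates a designed sequence. It is fused at its C terminus to the monomeric red fluorescent protein mRFP1 and a 3x FLAG epitope. Expression is driven by the CMV enhancer/promoter, which the annotation detects as the enhancer plus fragmentary and truncated promoter matches, and terminated by an SV40 poly(A) signal. The feature table does not annotate the de novo coding sequence or the FLAG tag. The unannotated stretch spanning the sequence origin between the CMV elements and mRFP1 is where the insert would lie, and the gap after mRFP1 would accommodate the tag.

The mRFP1 fusion allows fluorescence tracking and the FLAG tag supports immunodetection or affinity capture. The stated purpose is simply expression of this protein. The associated publication concerns engineering protein–lipid interactions to improve extracellular vesicle cargo loading and delivery.
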