Addgene plasmid #202507: pJPT025-24 Angstrom 12TMD de novo_mRFP1_3x FLAG
Purpose: Express 24 Angstrom 12TMD de novo protein
Depositing lab: Neha Kamat. Depositing organization: Northwestern University. Publication: Enhancing extracellular vesicle cargo loading and functional delivery by engineering protein-lipid interactions. Peruzzi JA, Gunnels TF, Edelstein HI, Lu P, Baker D, Leonard JN, Kamat NP. Nat Commun. 2024 Jul 4;15(1):5618. doi: 10.1038/s41467-024-49678-z. PubMed 38965227.
Backbone
  Vector backbone: pTwist CMV Puro
  Backbone manufacturer: Twist
  Vector type: Mammalian Expression
Growth in bacteria
  Bacterial resistance: Ampicillin, 100 μg/mL
  Growth temperature: 37°C
  Growth strain: DH5alpha
  Copy number: High Copy
Gene/Insert
  Gene/Insert name: 24 Angstrom 12TMD de novo
  Species: H. sapiens (human)
  Promoter: CMV
  Tag / fusion protein: mRFP1-3x FLAG (C terminal on insert)
  Cloning method: Restriction Enzyme; 5′ cloning site Unknown (unknown if destroyed)
Terms and licenses: Academic/Nonprofit Terms; Industry Terms: Not Available to Industry
Depositor comments: Please visit https://doi.org/10.1101/2023.04.29.538810 for bioRxiv preprint.
How to cite: pJPT025-24 Angstrom 12TMD de novo_mRFP1_3x FLAG was a gift from Neha Kamat (Addgene plasmid # 202507 ; http://n2t.net/addgene:202507 ; RRID:Addgene_202507)
